>Addgene plasmid #242986 | AiP1722 - pAAV-AiE2328m-minBG-SYFP2-WPRE3-BGHpA | addgene full sequence | sequence record 485882 | Addgene NGS Result
CCTGCAGGCAGCTGCGCGCTCGCTCGCTCACTGAGGCCGCCCGGGCGTCGGGCGACCTTTGGTCGCCCGG
CCTCAGTGAGCGAGCGAGCGCGCAGAGAGGGAGTGGCCAACTCCATCACTAGGGGTTCCTGCGGCCGCAC
GCGTTGTAAGAGTAATAATCGATACACAGAATCAATGTTGAATGTATTAAACACCAAGGATGTTTGTCTA
GAATTTAAATAATTTTACTTATTCCAGGAGCTAAGCTTCCTTTTCCTTGGAATTATTTGCCATATAGACG
AGGGCTTCCATCAGACAGGACATTTTATTTGATTACACTTGGATGGTGTACATATTTACAGAGTATCAGT
GAGGCAGAAATGCCCTTTTAAAATCATGCTTTTGGCCTCAATGGGCCCGTCAGCTGCACACTGCATCAAC
CAAGTCCTGTAGGTCCATGGTTAAGCCCATGTCTGGCTCTGGGCTTGAGGTTGACATTTGGACTGTGGTC
ATCAGCCCCTGGATATGCAGATATCCTGGAAGCTTTGTGGACTCAGAGATATAAAATCTAAAATCTTAAA
AAGTTCTATCATCCGAAAAGTACTAATTTTAAAGCTTAGTGAGAGAGGGGGAAATCAACCACTTATGATC
CATGACCAAGGGCAGCAAACAGCTCCTTGCTCCGGAGCTCGGGCTGGGCATAAAAGTCAGGGCAGAGCCA
TCTATTGCTTACATTTGCTTCTGGGATCCAGATCTTTCGAAGCTAGCGCTACCGGTCGCCACCATGGTGA
GCAAGGGCGAGGAGCTGTTCACCGGGGTGGTGCCCATCCTGGTCGAGCTGGACGGCGACGTAAACGGCCA
CAAGTTCAGCGTGTCCGGCGAGGGCGAGGGCGATGCCACCTACGGCAAGCTGACCCTGAAGCTGATCTGC
ACCACCGGCAAGCTGCCCGTGCCCTGGCCCACCCTCGTGACCACCCTGGGCTACGGCGTGCAGTGCTTCG
CCCGCTACCCCGACCACATGAAGCAGCACGACTTCTTCAAGTCCGCCATGCCCGAAGGCTACGTCCAGGA
GCGCACCATCTTCTTCAAGGACGACGGCAACTACAAGACCCGCGCCGAGGTGAAGTTCGAGGGCGACACC
CTGGTGAACCGCATCGAGCTGAAGGGCATCGACTTCAAGGAGGACGGCAACATCCTGGGGCACAAGCTGG
AGTACAACTACAACAGCCACAACGTCTATATCACCGCCGACAAGCAGAAGAACGGCATCAAGGCCAACTT
CAAGATCCGCCACAACATCGAGGACGGCGGCGTGCAGCTCGCCGACCACTACCAGCAGAACACCCCCATC
GGCGACGGCCCCGTGCTGCTGCCCGACAACCACTACCTGAGCTACCAGTCCAAGCTGAGCAAAGACCCCA
ACGAGAAGCGCGATCACATGGTCCTGCTGGAGTTCGTGACCGCCGCCGGGATCACTCTCGGCATGGACGA
GCTGTACAAGTAAGTCGACGGCGCGCCGCGGCCGCGAATTCGATATCATAATCAACCTCTGGATTACAAA
ATTTGTGAAAGATTGACTGGTATTCTTAACTATGTTGCTCCTTTTACGCTATGTGGATACGCTGCTTTAA
TGCCTTTGTATCATGCTATTGCTTCCCGTATGGCTTTCATTTTCTCCTCCTTGTATAAATCCTGGTTAGT
TCTTGCCACGGCGGAACTCATCGCCGCCTGCCTTGCCCGCTGCTGGACAGGGGCTCGGCTGTTGGGCACT
GACAATTCCGTGGCTCGAGAGATCTTCGACTGTGCCTTCTAGTTGCCAGCCATCTGTTGTTTGCCCCTCC
CCCGTGCCTTCCTTGACCCTGGAAGGTGCCACTCCCACTGTCCTTTCCTAATAAAATGAGGAAATTGCAT
CGCATTGTCTGAGTAGGTGTCATTCTATTCTGGGGGGTGGGGTGGGGCAGGACAGCAAGGGGGAGGATTG
GGAAGACAATAGCAGGCATGAGATCTCACGTGCGGACCGAGCGGCCGCAGGAACCCCTAGTGATGGAGTT
GGCCACTCCCTCTCTGCGCGCTCGCTCGCTCACTGAGGCCGGGCGACCAAAGGTCGCCCGACGCCCGGGC
TTTGCCCGGGCGGCCTCAGTGAGCGAGCGAGCGCGCAGCTGCCTGCAGGGGCGCCTGATGCGGTATTTTC
TCCTTACGCATCTGTGCGGTATTTCACACCGCATA
[95 nt withheld, positions 2206-2300]
T
[46 nt withheld, positions 2302-2347]
C
[141 nt withheld, positions 2349-2489]
CCTTTGACGTTGGAGTCCACGTTCTTT
[37 nt withheld, positions 2517-2553]
ACTCTATCTCGGGCTATTCTTTTGATTTATAAGGGATTTTGCCGATTTCGGTCTATTGGTTAAAAAATGA
GCTGATTTAACAAAAATTTAACGCGAATTTTAACAAAATATTAACGTTTACAATTTTATGGTGCACTCTC
AGTACAATCTGCTCTGATGCCGCATAGTTAAGCCAGCCCCGACACCCGCCAACACCCGCTGACGCGCCCT
GACGGGCTTGTCTGCTCCCGGCATCCGCTTACAGACAAGCTGTGACCGTCTCCGGGAGCTGCATGTGTCA
GAGGTTTTCACCGTCATCACCGAAACGCGCGAGACGAAAGGGCCTCGTGATACGCCTATTTTTATAGGTT
AATGTCATGATAATAATGGTTTCTTAGACGTCAGGTGGCACTTTTCGGGGAAATGTGCGCGGAACCCCTA
TTTGTTTATTTTTCTAAATACATTCAAATATGTATCCGCTCATGAGACAATAACCCTGATAAATGCTTCA
ATAATATTGAAAAAGGAAGAGTATGAGTATTCAACATTTCCGTGTCGCCCTTATTCCCTTTTTTGCGGCA
TTTTGCCTTCCTGTTTTTGCTCACCCAGAAACGCTGGTGAAAGTAAAAGATGCTGAAGATCAGTTGGGTG
CACGAGTGGGTTACATCGAACTGGATCTCAACAGCGGTAAGATCCTTGAGAGTTTTCGCCCCGAAGAACG
TTTTCCAATGATGAGCACTTTTAAAGTTCTGCTATGTGGCGCGGTATTATCCCGTATTGACGCCGGGCAA
GAGCAACTCGGTCGCCGCATACACTATTCTCAGAATGACTTGGTTGAGTACTCACCAGTCACAGAAAAGC
ATCTTACGGATGGCATGACAGTAAGAGAATTATGCAGTGCTGCCATAACCATGAGTGATAACACTGCGGC
CAACTTACTTCTGACAACGATCGGAGGACCGAAGGAGCTAACCGCTTTTTTGCACAACATGGGGGATCAT
GTAACTCGCCTTGATCGTTGGGAACCGGAGCTGAATGAAGCCATACCAAACGACGAGCGTGACACCACGA
TGCCTGTAGCAATGGCAACAACGTTGCGCAAACTATTAACTGGCGAACTACTTACTCTAGCTTCCCGGCA
ACAATTAATAGACTGGATGGAGGCGGATAAAGTTGCAGGACCACTTCTGCGCTCGGCCCTTCCGGCTGGC
TGGTTTATTGCTGATAAATCTGGAGCCGGTGAGCGTGGGTCTCGCGGTATCATTGCAGCACTGGGGCCAG
ATGGTAAGCCCTCCCGTATCGTAGTTATCTACACGACGGGGAGTCAGGCAACTATGGATGAACGAAATAG
ACAGATCGCTGAGATAGGTGCCTCACTGATTAAGCATTGGTAACTGTCAGACCAAGTTTACTCATATATA
CTTTAGATTGATTTAAAACTTCATTTTTAATTTAAAAGGATCTAGGTGAAGATCCTTTTTGATAATCTCA
TGACCAAAATCCCTTAACGTGAGTTTTCGTTCCACTGAGCGTCAGACCCCGTAGAAAAGATCAAAGGATC
TTCTTGAGATCCTTTTTTTCTGCGCGTAATCTGCTGCTTGCAAACAAAAAAACCACCGCTACCAGCGGTG
GTTTGTTTGCCGGATCAAGAGCTACCAACTCTTTTTCCGAAGGTAACTGGCTTCAGCAGAGCGCAGATAC
CAAATACTGTTCTTCTAGTGTAGCCGTAGTTAGGCCACCACTTCAAGAACTCTGTAGCACCGCCTACATA
CCTCGCTCTGCTAATCCTGTTACCAGTGGCTGCTGCCAGTGGCGATAAGTCGTGTCTTACCGGGTTGGAC
TCAAGACGATAGTTACCGGATAAGGCGCAGCGGTCGGGCTGAACGGGGGGTTCGTGCACACAGCCCAGCT
TGGAGCGAACGACCTACACCGAACTGAGATACCTACAGCGTGAGCTATGAGAAAGCGCCACGCTTCCCGA
AGGGAGAAAGGCGGACAGGTATCCGGTAAGCGGCAGGGTCGGAACAGGAGAGCGCACGAGGGAGCTTCCA
GGGGGAAACGCCTGGTATCTTTATAGTCCTGTCGGGTTTCGCCACCTCTGACTTGAGCGTCGATTTTTGT
GATGCTCGTCAGGGGGGCGGAGCCTATGGAAAAACGCCAGCAACGCGGCCTTTTTACGGTTCCTGGCCTT
TTGCTGGCCTTTTGCTCACATGT
Features (pLannotate 1.2.2; 14 found; start..end, strand, type, name):
     12..39      +  repeat_region  AAV2 ITR (fragment): inverted terminal repeat of adeno-associated virus serotype 2 inverted
     68..95      +  repeat_region  AAV2 ITR (fragment): inverted terminal repeat of adeno-associated virus serotype 2 inverted
    764..1480    +  CDS            SYFP2: SYFP2 is a basic (constitutively fluorescent) yellow fluorescent protein published in 2006, derived from Aequorea victoria. It is reported to be a very rapidly-maturing monomer with moderate acid sensitivity.
   1520..1677    +  misc_feature   WPRE (fragment): woodchuck hepatitis virus posttranscriptional regulatory element
   1683..1763    +  misc_feature   WPRE (fragment): woodchuck hepatitis virus posttranscriptional regulatory element
   1780..1891    +  polyA_signal   bGH poly(A) signal: bovine growth hormone polyadenylation signal
   2009..2149    +  repeat_region  AAV2 ITR: inverted terminal repeat of adeno-associated virus serotype 2 inverted
   2154..2205    -  misc_feature   bom (fragment): basis of mobility region from pBR322
   2224..2679    +  rep_origin     f1 ori (sequence partly withheld): f1 bacteriophage origin of replication; arrow indicates direction of (+) strand synthesis
   2680..2729    -  misc_feature   bom (fragment): basis of mobility region from pBR322
   2831..2866    -  CDS            rop (fragment): Rop protein, which maintains plasmids at low copy number; rop
   2961..3065    +  promoter       AmpR promoter: bla
   3066..3926    +  CDS            AmpR: β-lactamase; bla; confers resistance to ampicillin, carbenicillin, and related antibiotics
   4097..4685    +  rep_origin     ori: high-copy-number ColE1/pMB1/pBR322/pUC origin of replication
