[The description below was written by a language model from this plasmid's Addgene catalogue record and pLannotate feature annotations shown in this document.]
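Description:
AiP1722 - pAAV-AiE2328m-minBG-SYFP2-WPRE3-BGHpA is an AAV transfer plasmid built on a pAAV2 backbone and used to package recombinant adeno-associated virus carrying an enhancer-driven fluorescent reporter. It is propagated in bacteria as a high-copy plasmid through a ColE1/pUC-type origin and selected with ampicillin via the β-lactamase gene and its native promoter. The backbone also carries an f1 phage origin, along with small remnants of the pBR322 bom and rop regions. A recombination-deficient growth strain is recorded, consistent with the need to keep the repeat-rich ITRs stable.

The viral genome is bounded by AAV2 inverted terminal repeats, which supply the signals for replication and encapsidation. The annotation finds the right ITR in full but detects the left one only as short fragments. Between them, the construct name indicates that the AiE2328m enhancer sits upstream of a minimal beta-globin promoter (minBG). Neither element is annotated in the feature table, but the unannotated stretch preceding the SYFP2 coding sequence is where they would lie. A minimal promoter has little activity by itself, so expression depends on the enhancer, which is described as designed to direct transgene expression in specific brain cell populations. The record does not state which populations. The payload is SYFP2, a fast-maturing monomeric yellow fluorescent protein derived from Aequorea victoria. It is followed by WPRE3, a shortened woodchuck posttranscriptional regulatory element (annotated as two WPRE fragments) that boosts transcript expression while saving packaging space, and by a bovine growth hormone polyadenylation signal. The construct labels the cells in which the enhancer is active after AAV delivery.
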