Addgene plasmid #242986: AiP1722 - pAAV-AiE2328m-minBG-SYFP2-WPRE3-BGHpA
Purpose: AiE2328m is an enhancer sequence designed to drive AAV-mediated transgene expression in specific populations of brain cells.
Depositing lab: Allen Institute for Brain Science & Bosiljka Tasic. Depositing organization: Allen Institute.
Backbone
  Vector backbone: pAAV2
  Vector type: AAV
Growth in bacteria
  Bacterial resistance: Ampicillin, 100 μg/mL
  Growth temperature: 37°C
  Growth strain: NEB Stable
  Copy number: High Copy
Gene/Insert
  Gene/Insert name: SYFP2
  Species: Synthetic
  Cloning method: Gibson Cloning
Terms and licenses: Academic/Nonprofit Terms; Industry Terms: Not Available to Industry
How to cite: AiP1722 - pAAV-AiE2328m-minBG-SYFP2-WPRE3-BGHpA was a gift from Allen Institute for Brain Science & Bosiljka Tasic (Addgene plasmid # 242986 ; http://n2t.net/addgene:242986 ; RRID:Addgene_242986)
